>Addgene plasmid #170534 | pQlinkG2-PTPIP51(236-470) | addgene full sequence | sequence record 338871 | Addgene NGS Result
CTCGAGCTTAATTAACAACACCATTTGTCGAGAAATCATAAAAAATTTATTTGCTTTGTGAGCGGATAAC
AATTATAATAGATTCAATTGTGAGCGGATAACAATTTCACACAGAATTCATTAAAGAGGAGAAATTAACT
ATGTCCCCTATACTAGGTTATTGGAAAATTAAGGGCCTTGTGCAACCCACTCGACTTCTTTTGGAATATC
TTGAAGAAAAATATGAAGAGCATTTGTATGAGCGCGATGAAGGTGATAAATGGCGAAACAAAAAGTTTGA
ATTGGGTTTGGAGTTTCCCAATCTTCCTTATTATATTGATGGTGATGTTAAATTAACACAGTCTATGGCC
ATCATACGTTATATAGCTGACAAGCACAACATGTTGGGTGGTTGTCCAAAAGAGCGTGCAGAGATTTCAA
TGCTTGAAGGAGCGGTTTTGGATATTAGATACGGTGTTTCGAGAATTGCATATAGTAAAGACTTTGAAAC
TCTCAAAGTTGATTTTCTTAGCAAGCTACCTGAAATGCTGAAAATGTTCGAAGATCGTTTATGTCATAAA
ACATATTTGAATGGTGATCATGTAACCCATCCTGACTTCATGTTGTATGACGCTCTTGATGTTGTTTTAT
ACATGGACCCAATGTGCCTGGATGCGTTCCCAAAATTAGTTTGTTTTAAAAAACGTATTGAAGCTATCCC
ACAAATTGATAAGTACTTGAAATCCAGCAAGTATATAGCATGGCCTTTGCAGGGCTGGCAAGCCACGTTT
GGTGGTGGCGACCATCCTCCAAAATCGGATCTGGGTGCTGCAGGTACAAGTTTGTACAAAAAAGCAGGCG
AGAATCTTTATTTTCAGGGATCCGAGGATGTGCTGCCCCTCCTGCAGCAGGCCGACGAGCTGCACAGGGG
TGATGAGCAAGGCAAGCGGGAGGGCTTCCAGCTGCTGCTCAACAACAAGCTGGTGTATGGAAGCCGGCAG
GACTTTCTCTGGCGCCTGGCCCGAGCCTACAGTGACATGTGTGAGCTCACTGAGGAGGTGAGCGAGAAGA
AGTCATATGCCCTAGATGGAAAAGAAGAAGCAGAGGCTGCTCTGGAGAAGGGGGATGAGAGTGCTGACTG
TCACCTGTGGTATGCGGTGCTTTGTGGTCAGCTGGCTGAGCATGAGAGCATCCAGAGGCGCATCCAGAGT
GGCTTTAGCTTCAAGGAGCATGTGGACAAAGCCATTGCTCTCCAGCCAGAAAACCCCATGGCTCACTTTC
TTCTTGGCAGGTGGTGCTATCAGGTCTCTCACCTGAGCTGGCTAGAAAAAAAAACTGCTACAGCCTTGCT
TGAAAGCCCTCTCAGTGCCACTGTGGAAGATGCCCTCCAGAGCTTCCTAAAGGCTGAAGAACTACAGCCA
GGATTTTCCAAAGCAGGAAGGGTATATATTTCCAAGTGCTACAGAGAACTAGGGAAAAACTCTGAAGCTA
GATGGTGGATGAAGTTGGCCCTGGAGCTGCCAGATGTCACGAAGGAGGATTTGGCTATCCAGAAGGACCT
GGAAGAACTGGAAGTCATTTTACGAGACTAGGCGGCCGCCTAGGACCCAGCTTTCTTGTACAAAGTGGTA
AGCTTAATTAGCTGAGCTTGGACTCCTGTTGATAGATCCAGTAATGACCTCAGAACTCCATCTGGATTTG
TTCAGAACGCTCGGTTGCCGCCGGGCGTTTTTTATTGGTGAGAATCCAAGTAACAACACCATTTAAATGG
AGTGGTTACAAATGGAGTGGTTAATTAAGGCTAGCTTGGCGAGATTTTCAGGAGCTAAGGAAGCTAAAAT
GGAGAAAAAAATCACTGGATATACCACCGTTGATATATCCCAATGGCATCGTAAAGAACATTTTGAGGCA
TTTCAGTCAGTTGCTCAATGTACCTATAACCAGACCGTTCAGCTGGATATTACGGCCTTTTTAAAGACCG
TAAAGAAAAATAAGCACAAGTTTTATCCGGCCTTTATTCACATTCTTGCCCGCCTGATGAATGCTCATCC
GGAATTTCGTATGGCAATGAAAGACGGTGAGCTGGTGATATGGGATAGTGTTCACCCTTGTTACACCGTT
TTCCATGAGCAAACTGAAACGTTTTCATCGCTCTGGAGTGAATACCACGACGATTTCCGGCAGTTTCTAC
ACATATATTCGCAAGATGTGGCGTGTTACGGTGAAAACCTGGCCTATTTCCCTAAAGGGTTTATTGAGAA
TATGTTTTTCGTCTCAGCCAATCCCTGGGTGAGTTTCACCAGTTTTGATTTAAACGTGGCCAATATGGAC
AACTTCTTCGCCCCCGTTTTCACCATGGGCAAATATTATACGCAAGGCGACAAGGTGCTGATGCCGCTGG
CGATTCAGGTTCATCATGCCGTTTGTGATGGCTTCCATGTCGGCAGAATGCTTAATGAATTACAACAGTA
CTGCGATGAGTGGCAGGGCGGGGCGTAATTTTTTTAAGGCAGTTATTGGTGCCCTTAAACGCCTGGGGTA
ATGACTCTCTAGCTTGAGGCATCAAATAAAACGAAAGGCTCAGTCGAAAGACTGGGCCTTTCGTTTTATC
TGTTGTTTGTCGGTGAACGCTCTCCTGAGTAGGACAAATCCGCCCTCTAGATTACGTGCAGTCGATGATA
AGCTGTCAAACATGAGAATTGTGCCTAATGAGTGAGCTAACTTACATTAATTGCGTTGCGCTCACTGCCC
GCTTTCCAGTCGGGAAACCTGTCGTGCCAGCTGCATTAATGAATCGGCCAACGCGCGGGGAGAGGCGGTT
TGCGTATTGGGCGCCAGGGTGGTTTTTCTTTTCACCAGTGAGACGGGCAACAGCTGATTGCCCTTCACCG
CCTGGCCCTGAGAGAGTTGCAGCAAGCGGTCCACGCTGGTTTGCCCCAGCAGGCGAAAATCCTGTTTGAT
GGTGGTTAACGGCGGGATATAACATGAGCTGTCTTCGGTATCGTCGTATCCCACTACCGAGATATCCGCA
CCAACGCGCAGCCCGGACTCGGTAATGGCGCGCATTGCGCCCAGCGCCATCTGATCGTTGGCAACCAGCA
TCGCAGTGGGAACGATGCCCTCATTCAGCATTTGCATGGTTTGTTGAAAACCGGACATGGCACTCCAGTC
GCCTTCCCGTTCCGCTATCGGCTGAATTTGATTGCGAGTGAGATATTTATGCCAGCCAGCCAGACGCAGA
CGCGCCGAGACAGAACTTAATGGGCCCGCTAACAGCGCGATTTGCTGGTGACCCAATGCGACCAGATGCT
CCACGCCCAGTCGCGTACCGTCTTCATGGGAGAAAATAATACTGTTGATGGGTGTCTGGTCAGAGACATC
AAGAAATAACGCCGGAACATTAGTGCAGGCAGCTTCCACAGCAATGGCATCCTGGTCATCCAGCGGATAG
TTAATGATCAGCCCACTGACGCGTTGCGCGAGAAGATTGTGCACCGCCGCTTTACAGGCTTCGACGCCGC
TTCGTTCTACCATCGACACCACCACGCTGGCACCCAGTTGATCGGCGCGAGATTTAATCGCCGCGACAAT
TTGCGACGGCGCGTGCAGGGCCAGACTGGAGGTGGCAACGCCAATCAGCAACGACTGTTTGCCCGCCAGT
TGTTGTGCCACGCGGTTGGGAATGTAATTCAGCTCCGCCATCGCCGCTTCCACTTTTTCCCGCGTTTTCG
CAGAAACGTGGCTGGCCTGGTTCACCACGCGGGAAACGGTCTGATAAGAGACACCGGCATACTCTGCGAC
ATCGTATAACGTTACTGGTTTCACATTCACCACCCTGAATTGACTCTCTTCCGGGCGCTATCATGCCATA
CCGCGAAAGGTTTTGCACCATTCGATGGTGTCGGAATTTCGGGCAGCGTTGGGTCCTGGCCACGGGTGCG
CATGATCTAGAGCTGCCTCGCGCGTTTCGGTGATGACGGTGAAAACCTCTGACACATGCAGCTCCCGGAG
ACGGTCACAGCTTGTCTGTAAGCGGATGCCGGGAGCAGACAAGCCCGTCAGGGCGCGTCAGCGGGTGTTG
GCGGGTGTCGGGGCGCAGCCATGACCCAGTCACGTAGCGATAGCGGAGTGTATACTGGCTTAACTATGCG
GCATCAGAGCAGATTGTACTGAGAGTGCACCACATGCGGTGTGAAATACCGCACAGATGCGTAAGGAGAA
AATACCGCATCAGGCGCTCTTCCGCTTCCTCGCTCACTGACTCGCTGCGCTCGGTCGTTCGGCTGCGGCG
AGCGGTATCAGCTCACTCAAAGGCGGTAATACGGTTATCCACAGAATCAGGGGATAACGCAGGAAAGAAC
ATGTGAGCAAAAGGCCAGCAAAAGGCCAGGAACCGTAAAAAGGCCGCGTTGCTGGCGTTTTTCCATAGGC
TCCGCCCCCCTGACGAGCATCACAAAAATCGACGCTCAAGTCAGAGGTGGCGAAACCCGACAGGACTATA
AAGATACCAGGCGTTTCCCCCTGGAAGCTCCCTCGTGCGCTCTCCTGTTCCGACCCTGCCGCTTACCGGA
TACCTGTCCGCCTTTCTCCCTTCGGGAAGCGTGGCGCTTTCTCATAGCTCACGCTGTAGGTATCTCAGTT
CGGTGTAGGTCGTTCGCTCCAAGCTGGGCTGTGTGCACGAACCCCCCGTTCAGCCCGACCGCTGCGCCTT
ATCCGGTAACTATCGTCTTGAGTCCAACCCGGTAAGACACGACTTATCGCCACTGGCAGCAGCCACTGGT
AACAGGATTAGCAGAGCGAGGTATGTAGGCGGTGCTACAGAGTTCTTGAAGTGGTGGCCTAACTACGGCT
ACACTAGAAGGACAGTATTTGGTATCTGCGCTCTGCTGAAGCCAGTTACCTTCGGAAAAAGAGTTGGTAG
CTCTTGATCCGGCAAACAAACCACCGCTGGTAGCGGTGGTTTTTTTGTTTGCAAGCAGCAGATTACGCGC
AGAAAAAAAGGATCTCAAGAAGATCCTTTGATCTTTTCTACGGGGTCTGACGCTCAGTGGAACGAAAACT
CACGTTAAGGGATTTTGGTCATGAGATTATCAAAAAGGATCTTCACCTAGATCCTTTTAAATTAAAAATG
AAGTTTTAAATCAATCTAAAGTATATATGAGTAAACTTGGTCTGACAGTTACCAATGCTTAATCAGTGAG
GCACCTATCTCAGCGATCTGTCTATTTCGTTCATCCATAGTTGCCTGACTCCCCGTCGTGTAGATAACTA
CGATACGGGAGGGCTTACCATCTGGCCCCAGTGCTGCAATGATACCGCGAGACCCACGCTCACCGGCTCC
AGATTTATCAGCAATAAACCAGCCAGCCGGAAGGGCCGAGCGCAGAAGTGGTCCTGCAACTTTATCCGCC
TCCATCCAGTCTATTAATTGTTGCCGGGAAGCTAGAGTAAGTAGTTCGCCAGTTAATAGTTTGCGCAACG
TTGTTGCCATTGCTACAGGCATCGTGGTGTCACGCTCGTCGTTTGGTATGGCTTCATTCAGCTCCGGTTC
CCAACGATCAAGGCGAGTTACATGATCCCCCATGTTGTGCAAAAAAGCGGTTAGCTCCTTCGGTCCTCCG
ATCGTTGTCAGAAGTAAGTTGGCCGCAGTGTTATCACTCATGGTTATGGCAGCACTGCATAATTCTCTTA
CTGTCATGCCATCCGTAAGATGCTTTTCTGTGACTGGTGAGTACTCAACCAAGTCATTCTGAGAATAGTG
TATGCGGCGACCGAGTTGCTCTTGCCCGGCGTCAATACGGGATAATACCGCGCCACATAGCAGAACTTTA
AAAGTGCTCATCATTGGAAAACGTTCTTCGGGGCGAAAACTCTCAAGGATCTTACCGCTGTTGAGATCCA
GTTCGATGTAACCCACTCGTGCACCCAACTGATCTTCAGCATCTTTTACTTTCACCAGCGTTTCTGGGTG
AGCAAAAACAGGAAGGCAAAATGCCGCAAAAAAGGGAATAAGGGCGACACGGAAATGTTGAATACTCATA
CTCTTCCTTTTTCAATATTATTGAAGCATTTATCAGGGTTATTGTCTCATGAGCGGATACATATTTGAAT
GTATTTAGAAAAATAAACAAATAGGGGTTCCGCGCACATTTCCCCGAAAAGTGCCACCTGACGTCTAAGA
AACCATTATTATCATGACATTAACCTATAAAAATAGGCGTATCACGAGGCCCTTTCGTCTTCAC
Features (pLannotate 1.2.2; 19 found; start..end, strand, type, name):
     36..80      +  promoter       T5 promoter: bacteriophage T5 promoter for E. coli RNA polymerase, with embedded lac operator
     88..104     +  protein_bind   lac operator: The lac repressor binds to the lac operator to inhibit transcription in E. coli. This inhibition can be relieved by adding lactose or isopropyl-β-D-thiogalactopyranoside (IPTG). lac repressor encoded by lacI
    141..794     +  CDS            GST26_SCHJA: Experimental evidence at protein level: Swiss-Prot protein existence level 1. GST isoenzymes appear to play a central role in the parasite detoxification system. Other functions are also suspected including a role in increasing the solubility of haematin in the parasite gut. From Schistosoma japonicum (Blood fluke).
    807..1568    +  CDS            RMDN3 (fragment): RMD3_HUMAN - Also known as FAM82A2, FAM82C, PTPIP51. Experimental evidence at protein level: Swiss-Prot protein existence level 1. Involved in cellular calcium homeostasis regulation. May participate in differentiation and apoptosis of keratinocytes. Overexpression induces apoptosis. From Homo sapiens (Human).
    817..837     +  protein_bind   attB1: mutant version of attB; core recombination site for the Gateway® BP reaction BP Clonase™
   1585..1609    -  protein_bind   attB2: mutant version of attB; recombination site for the Gateway® BP reaction BP Clonase™
   1631..1725    +  terminator     lambda t0 terminator: transcription terminator from phage lambda
   1790..1818    +  promoter       cat promoter (fragment): promoter of the E. coli cat gene encoding chloramphenicol acetyltransferase
   1819..2475    +  CDS            cat: CAT_ECOLX - Experimental evidence at protein level: Swiss-Prot protein existence level 1. This enzyme is an effector of chloramphenicol resistance in bacteria. From Escherichia coli. This protein is used as a marker in many commonly used cloning vectors, such as pACYC184.
   2543..2629    +  terminator     rrnB T1 terminator: Escherichia coli rrnB; transcription terminator T1 from the E. coli rrnB gene
   2652..2669    -  promoter       tet promoter (fragment): E. coli promoter for tetracycline efflux protein gene
   2688..2709    -  protein_bind   CAP binding site: CAP binding activates transcription in the presence of cAMP. E. coli catabolite activator protein
   2722..3804    -  CDS            lacI: lac repressor; lacI; The lac repressor binds to the lac operator to inhibit transcription in E. coli. This inhibition can be relieved by adding lactose or isopropyl-β-D-thiogalactopyranoside (IPTG).
   3805..3882    -  promoter       lacIq promoter: lacI (mutant); In the lacIq allele, a single base change in the promoter boosts expression of the lacI gene about 10-fold.
   3931..3972    +  CDS            rop (fragment): Rop protein, which maintains plasmids at low copy number; rop
   4074..4214    +  misc_feature   bom: basis of mobility region from pBR322
   4400..4988    -  rep_origin     ori: high-copy-number ColE1/pMB1/pBR322/pUC origin of replication
   5159..6019    -  CDS            AmpR: β-lactamase; bla; confers resistance to ampicillin, carbenicillin, and related antibiotics
   6020..6124    -  promoter       AmpR promoter: bla
