[The description below was written by a language model from this plasmid's Addgene catalogue record and pLannotate feature annotations shown in this document.]
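Description:
pQlinkG2-PTPIP51(236-470) is a bacterial expression plasmid built on the pQlinkG2 backbone for producing a GST-tagged fragment of human PTPIP51 (gene RMDN3, also called FAM82A2/FAM82C) in E. coli. The insert, about 705 bp cloned between retained BamHI and NotI sites, encodes residues 236-470, which the record describes as the TPR domain. It sits downstream of, and in frame with, a backbone-encoded Schistosoma japonicum glutathione S-transferase. The catalogue calls the tag cleavable, but neither the fields nor the feature table name the protease site. Short attB1 and attB2 Gateway-type sequences are annotated on either side of the insert region; they appear to belong to the backbone linker, since the insert was introduced by restriction cloning.

Transcription is driven by the bacteriophage T5 promoter, which is read by the host E. coli RNA polymerase and carries lac operator sequences. A lacI gene under the stronger lacIq promoter is present on the plasmid, so expression is repressed until it is induced with IPTG. The lambda t0 terminator follows the fusion cassette. The plasmid replicates from a ColE1/pMB1-type origin, with a bom site and only a fragment of rop, and is selected with ampicillin through the bla gene. A cat coding sequence preceded by only a partial cat promoter and followed by the rrnB T1 terminator is also annotated, but chloramphenicol is not listed as a selection. The sequenced record is 6,224 nt, slightly shorter than the catalogued 6,242 bp.

The GST tag allows glutathione affinity purification, and the associated work concerns phospholipid transfer by PTPIP51 at mitochondria-associated ER membranes.
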