Addgene plasmid #170534: pQlinkG2-PTPIP51(236-470)
Purpose: Expresses Cleavable GST-tagged PTPIP51 TPR domain (236-470) in E. Coli
Depositing lab: Byung Il Lee. Depositing organization: National Cancer Center (KR). Publication: Phospholipid transfer function of PTPIP51 at mitochondria-associated ER membranes. Yeo HK, Park TH, Kim HY, Jang H, Lee J, Hwang GS, Ryu SE, Park SH, Song HK, Ban HS, Yoon HJ, Lee BI. EMBO Rep. 2021 Jun 4;22(6):e51323. doi: 10.15252/embr.202051323. Epub 2021 May 2. PubMed 33938112.
Backbone
  Vector backbone: pQlinkG2
  Backbone manufacturer: Addgene
  Backbone size w/o insert (bp): 5537
  Total vector size (bp): 6242
  Vector type: Bacterial Expression
Growth in bacteria
  Bacterial resistance: Ampicillin, 100 μg/mL
  Growth temperature: 37°C
  Growth strain: DH5alpha
  Copy number: Unknown
Gene/Insert
  Gene/Insert name: Protein tyrosine phosphatase interacting protein 51 (alt name: PTPIP51)
  Species: H. sapiens (human)
  Insert size (bp): 705
  Entrez Gene: RMDN3 (a.k.a. FAM82A2, FAM82C, RMD-3, RMD3, ptpip51)
  Promoter: T5 promoter
  Tag / fusion protein: GST tag (N terminal on backbone)
  Cloning method: Restriction Enzyme; 5′ cloning site BamHI (not destroyed); 3′ cloning site NotI (not destroyed)
  Sequencing primers: 5′ pGEX5; 3′ pQTEV3_R, 3’- CCAGTGATTTTTTTCTCCATTTT -5’
Terms and licenses: Academic/Nonprofit Terms; Industry Terms: Not Available to Industry
How to cite: pQlinkG2-PTPIP51(236-470) was a gift from Byung Il Lee (Addgene plasmid # 170534 ; http://n2t.net/addgene:170534 ; RRID:Addgene_170534)
