>Addgene plasmid #170534 | pQlinkG2-PTPIP51(236-470) | depositor partial sequence | sequence record 331318 | pGEX5
GACATCATCGGATCTGGGTGCTGCAGGTACAAGTTTGTACAAAAAAGCAGGCGAGAATCTTTATTTTCAG
GGATCCGAGGATGTGCTGCCCCTCCTGCAGCAGGCCGACGAGCTGCACAGGGGTGATGAGCAAGGCAAGC
GGGAGGGCTTCCAGCTGCTGCTCAACAACAAGCTGGTGTATGGAAGCCGGCAGGACTTTCTCTGGCGCCT
GGCCCGAGCCTACAGTGACATGTGTGAGCTCACTGAGGAGGTGAGCGAGAAGAAGTCATATGCCCTAGAT
GGAAAAGAAGAAGCAGAGGCTGCTCTGGAGAAGGGGGATGAGAGTGCTGACTGTCACCTGTGGTATGCGG
TGCTTTGTGGTCAGCTGGCTGAGCATGAGAGCATCCAGAGGCGCATCCAGAGTGGCTTTAGCTTCAAGGA
GCATGTGGACAAAGCCATTGCTCTCCAGCCAGAAAACCCCATGGCTCACTTTCTTCTTGGCAGGTGGTGC
TATCAGGTCTCTCACCTGAGCTGGCTAGAAAAAAAAACTGCTACAGCCTTGCTTGAAAGCCCTCTCAGTG
CCACTGTGGAAGATGCCCTCCAGAGCTTCCTAAAGGCTGAAGAACTACAGCCAGGATTTTCCAAAGCAGG
AAGGGTATATATTTCCAAGTGCTACAGAGAACTAGGGAAAAACTCTGAAGCTAGATGGTGGATGAAGTTG
GCCCTGGAGCTGCCAGATGTCACGAAGGAGGATTTGGCTATCCAGAAGGACCTGGAAGAACTGGAAGTCA
TTTTACGAGACTAGGCGGCCGCCTAGGACCCAGCTTTCTTGTACAAAGTGGTAAGCTTAATTAGCTGAGC
TTGGACTCCTGTTGATAGATCCAGTAATGACCTCAGAACTCCATCTGGATTTGTTCAGAACGCTCGGTTG
CCGCCGGGCGTTTTTTATTGGTGAGAATCCAAGTAACAACACCATTTAAATGGAGTGGTTACAAATGGAG
TGGTTAATTAAGGCTAGCTTGGCGAGATTTTCAGGAGCTAAGGAAGCTAAAATGGAGAAAAAATCACTGG
ATATACCACCGTTGATATATCCCAATGGCATCGTAAAAAACATTTTGAGGCATTTCAGTCAGTTGCTCAA
TGTACCTATAACCAGACCGTTCAGCTGGAAATTACGGCCTTTTTAAAGACCGAAAGAAAATAAGCCCAGT
TTTATCCGGCCTTTTTCCATTCTTGCCCGCCGAAGAAGGCCTCCCGGAATTCCTTGGCATGAAAAACGGG
AACTGGGGAATTGGGAAAGGTTCCCCTTGTTACCGTTTTCTGAACAATGAAAATTTTTTCCCTTGGAGGA
AAACCAGAGAATTCGGGGTTT
