>Addgene plasmid #170534 | pQlinkG2-PTPIP51(236-470) | depositor partial sequence | sequence record 331319 | pQTEV3-R
AGGCTTTAGCTCTGAATCTCGCCAGCTAGCCTTAATTAACCACTCCATTTGTAACCACTCCATTTAAATG
GTGTTGTTACTTGGATTCTCACCAATAAAAAACGCCCGGCGGCAACCGAGCGTTCTGAACAAATCCAGAT
GGAGTTCTGAGGTCATTACTGGATCTATCAACAGGAGTCCAAGCTCAGCTAATTAAGCTTACCACTTTGT
ACAAGAAAGCTGGGTCCTAGGCGGCCGCCTAGTCTCGTAAAATGACTTCCAGTTCTTCCAGGTCCTTCTG
GATAGCCAAATCCTCCTTCGTGACATCTGGCAGCTCCAGGGCCAACTTCATCCACCATCTAGCTTCAGAG
TTTTTCCCTAGTTCTCTGTAGCACTTGGAAATATATACCCTTCCTGCTTTGGAAAATCCTGGCTGTAGTT
CTTCAGCCTTTAGGAAGCTCTGGAGGGCATCTTCCACAGTGGCACTGAGAGGGCTTTCAAGCAAGGCTGT
AGCAGTTTTTTTTTCTAGCCAGCTCAGGTGAGAGACCTGATAGCACCACCTGCCAAGAAGAAAGTGAGCC
ATGGGGTTTTCTGGCTGGAGAGCAATGGCTTTGTCCACATGCTCCTTGAAGCTAAAGCCACTCTGGATGC
GCCTCTGGATGCTCTCATGCTCAGCCAGCTGACCACAAAGCACCGCATACCACAGGTGACAGTCAGCACT
CTCATCCCCCTTCTCCAGAGCAGCCTCTGCTTCTTCTTTTCCATCTAGGGCATATGACTTCTTCTCGCTC
ACCTCCTCAGTGAGCTCACACATGTCACTGTAGGCTCGGGCCAGGCGCCAGAGAAAGTCCTGCCGGCTTC
CATACACCAGCTTGTTGTTGAGCAGCAGCTGGAAGCCCTCCCGCTTGCCTTGCTCATCACCCCTGTGCAG
CTCGTCGGCCTGCTGCAGGAGGGGCAGCACATCCTCGGATCCCTGAAAATAAAGATTCTCGCCTGCTTTT
TTGTACAAACTTGTACCTGCAGCACCCAGATCCGATTTTGGAGGATGGTCGCCACCACCAAACGTGGCTT
GCCAGCCCTGCAAAGGCCATGCTATATACTTGCTGGATTTCAAGTACTTATCAATTTGTGGGATAGCTTC
AATACGTTTTTTAAAAAAAACTAATTTTGGGAACGCATCCAGGCCCATTGGGTCCTGTTTAAACAACATC
AGAACGCCTAAAAATGAAGTCGGGAGGGGTTACTGATCCCCCTCCAAAAGGTTTTTGAATAAACAAATTT
TCAACATTTTTCGCTTTTCGGGGGCTTGGTAGAAAAAAACTTTTAAAATTTCAAGCTTTTTTTTGCGTTT
TCAAAACCCCTTCAAAT
